Addgene plasmid #158957: AAV-hACE2-cMYC-Flag
Purpose: Used for expression of human ACE2 with AAV packaging
Depositing lab: Akiko Iwasaki. Depositing organization: Yale University.
Backbone
  Vector backbone: AAV
  Backbone size w/o insert (bp): 5283
  Total vector size (bp): 7834
  Vector type: Mammalian Expression, AAV
Growth in bacteria
  Bacterial resistance: Ampicillin, 100 μg/mL
  Growth temperature: 37°C
  Growth strain: NEB Stable
  Copy number: Unknown
Gene/Insert
  Gene/Insert name: Human ACE2 (alt name: hACE2)
  Species: H. sapiens (human)
  Insert size (bp): 2444
  Entrez Gene: ACE2 (a.k.a. ACEH)
  Promoter: EF1a
  Tag / fusion protein: Flag (C terminal on insert); MYC (C terminal on insert)
  Cloning method: Gibson Cloning
  Sequencing primers: 5′ TCAAGCCTCAGACAGTGGTTC; 3′ CATAGCGTAAAAGGAGCAACA
Resource information
  A portion of this plasmid was derived from a plasmid made by: Origene
Terms and licenses: Academic/Nonprofit Terms; Industry Terms: Not Available to Industry
Depositor comments: I have written confirmation from Origene that I can share this plasmid with Addgene for distribution
How to cite: AAV-hACE2-cMYC-Flag was a gift from Akiko Iwasaki (Addgene plasmid # 158957 ; http://n2t.net/addgene:158957 ; RRID:Addgene_158957)
