[The description below was written by a language model from this plasmid's Addgene catalogue record and pLannotate feature annotations shown in this document.]
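Description:
AAV-hACE2-cMYC-Flag is a 7,834 bp AAV transfer plasmid for mammalian expression of human angiotensin-converting enzyme 2 (ACE2), built by Gibson assembly of a roughly 2.4 kb ACE2 insert into a 5.3 kb AAV backbone. Part of the plasmid derives from a commercial source. It is propagated in E. coli through a high-copy ColE1/pUC-type origin and selected with ampicillin via the β-lactamase gene and its native promoter. An f1 phage origin is also present. The annotation also picks up short bom and rop fragments, which appear to be backbone remnants rather than functional elements.

The expression cassette lies between AAV2 inverted terminal repeats, the cis elements needed for replication and packaging of the intervening DNA into AAV particles when Rep, Cap and helper functions are supplied in trans. The right-hand ITR is annotated in full. The left one is detected only as two short fragments, which may reflect the difficulty of sequencing and annotating these structured repeats or a partial deletion. Within the cassette, the strong constitutive human EF-1α promoter drives the ACE2 coding sequence, which according to the catalogue carries C-terminal MYC and Flag epitope tags for detection. The feature table picks up only a FLAG-type fragment downstream of ACE2, and the MYC tag is not separately annotated. A WPRE follows to enhance transcript stability and expression, and the transcript is terminated by the human growth hormone polyadenylation signal. A short fragment matching SV40 small t antigen sits upstream of the promoter.

The stated purpose is expression of human ACE2 with AAV packaging, that is, delivering tagged human ACE2 to mammalian cells or tissues by transfection or as recombinant AAV. ACE2 is known as a coronavirus entry receptor, but the record does not describe any specific application.
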