Features (pLannotate 1.2.2; 17 found; start..end, strand, type, name):
     12..39      +  repeat_region  AAV2 ITR (fragment): inverted terminal repeat of adeno-associated virus serotype 2 inverted
     68..95      +  repeat_region  AAV2 ITR (fragment): inverted terminal repeat of adeno-associated virus serotype 2 inverted
    158..224     +  CDS            small t antigen (fragment): SV40 (simian virus 40) small t antigen
    231..1409    +  promoter       EF-1α promoter: strong constitutive promoter for human elongation factor EF-1α
   1427..3841    +  CDS            ACE2: ACE2_HUMAN - Experimental evidence at protein level: Swiss-Prot protein existence level 1. [Isoform 2]: (Microbial infection) Non-functional as a receptor for human coronavirus SARS-CoV-2. From Homo sapiens (Human).
   3908..3932    +  CDS            3xFLAG (fragment): three tandem FLAG® epitope tags
   3938..3961    +  misc_feature   MCS (fragment): pBluescript multiple cloning site
   3961..4549    +  misc_feature   WPRE: woodchuck hepatitis virus posttranscriptional regulatory element
   4581..5057    +  polyA_signal   hGH poly(A) signal: human growth hormone polyadenylation signal
   5097..5237    +  repeat_region  AAV2 ITR: inverted terminal repeat of adeno-associated virus serotype 2 inverted
   5242..5293    -  misc_feature   bom (fragment): basis of mobility region from pBR322
   5312..5767    +  rep_origin     f1 ori (sequence partly withheld): f1 bacteriophage origin of replication; arrow indicates direction of (+) strand synthesis
   5768..5817    -  misc_feature   bom (fragment): basis of mobility region from pBR322
   5919..5954    -  CDS            rop (fragment): Rop protein, which maintains plasmids at low copy number; rop
   6049..6153    +  promoter       AmpR promoter: bla
   6154..7014    +  CDS            AmpR: β-lactamase; bla; confers resistance to ampicillin, carbenicillin, and related antibiotics
   7185..7773    +  rep_origin     ori: high-copy-number ColE1/pMB1/pBR322/pUC origin of replication
>Addgene plasmid #158957 | AAV-hACE2-cMYC-Flag | addgene full sequence | sequence record 310391 | Addgene NGS Result
CCTGCAGGCAGCTGCGCGCTCGCTCGCTCACTGAGGCCGCCCGGGCGTCGGGCGACCTTTGGTCGCCCGG
CCTCAGTGAGCGAGCGAGCGCGCAGAGAGGGAGTGGCCAACTCCATCACTAGGGGTTCCTGCGGCCGCAC
GCGTAAGCTTTGCAAAGATGGATAAAGTTTTAAACAGAGAGGAATCTTTGCAGCTAATGGACCTTCTAGG
TCTTGAAAGGAGTGGGAATTGGCTCCGGTGCCCGTCAGTGGGCAGAGCGCACATCGCCCACAGTCCCCGA
GAAGTTGGGGGGAGGGGTCGGCAATTGAACCGGTGCCTAGAGAAGGTGGCGCGGGGTAAACTGGGAAAGT
GATGTCGTGTACTGGCTCCGCCTTTTTCCCGAGGGTGGGGGAGAACCGTATATAAGTGCAGTAGTCGCCG
TGAACGTTCTTTTTCGCAACGGGTTTGCCGCCAGAACACAGGTAAGTGCCGTGTGTGGTTCCCGCGGGCC
TGGCCTCTTTACGGGTTATGGCCCTTGCGTGCCTTGAATTACTTCCACCTGGCTGCAGTACGTGATTCTT
GATCCCGAGCTTCGGGTTGGAAGTGGGTGGGAGAGTTCGAGGCCTTGCGCTTAAGGAGCCCCTTCGCCTC
GTGCTTGAGTTGAGGCCTGGCCTGGGCGCTGGGGCCGCCGCGTGCGAATCTGGTGGCACCTTCGCGCCTG
TCTCGCTGCTTTCGATAAGTCTCTAGCCATTTAAAATTTTTGATGACCTGCTGCGACGCTTTTTTTCTGG
CAAGATAGTCTTGTAAATGCGGGCCAAGATCTGCACACTGGTATTTCGGTTTTTGGGGCCGCGGGCGGCG
ACGGGGCCCGTGCGTCCCAGCGCACATGTTCGGCGAGGCGGGGCCTGCGAGCGCGGCCACCGAGAATCGG
ACGGGGGTAGTCTCAAGCTGGCCGGCCTGCTCTGGTGCCTGGCCTCGCGCCGCCGTGTATCGCCCCGCCC
TGGGCGGCAAGGCTGGCCCGGTCGGCACCAGTTGCGTGAGCGGAAAGATGGCCGCTTCCCGGCCCTGCTG
CAGGGAGCTCAAAATGGAGGACGCGGCGCTCGGGAGAGCGGGCGGGTGAGTCACCCACACAAAGGAAAAG
GGCCTTTCCGTCCTCAGCCGTCGCTTCATGTGACTCCACGGAGTACCGGGCGCCGTCCAGGCACCTCGAT
TAGTTCTCGAGCTTTTGGAGTACGTCGTCTTTAGGTTGGGGGGAGGGGTTTTATGCGATGGAGTTTCCCC
ACACTGAGTGGGTGGAGACTGAAGTTAGGCCAGCTTGGCACTTGATGTAATTCTCCTTGGAATTTGCCCT
TTTTGAGTTTGGATCTTGGTTCATTCTCAAGCCTCAGACAGTGGTTCAAAGTTTTTTTCTTCCATTTCAG
GTGTCGTGAGGTACCGGATCGCCGCCATGTCAAGCTCTTCCTGGCTCCTTCTCAGCCTTGTTGCTGTAAC
TGCTGCTCAGTCCACCATTGAGGAACAGGCCAAGACATTTTTGGACAAGTTTAACCACGAAGCCGAAGAC
CTGTTCTATCAAAGTTCACTTGCTTCTTGGAATTATAACACCAATATTACTGAAGAGAATGTCCAAAACA
TGAATAATGCTGGGGACAAATGGTCTGCCTTTTTAAAGGAACAGTCCACACTTGCCCAAATGTATCCACT
ACAAGAAATTCAGAATCTCACAGTCAAGCTTCAGCTGCAGGCTCTTCAGCAAAATGGGTCTTCAGTGCTC
TCAGAAGACAAGAGCAAACGGTTGAACACAATTCTAAATACAATGAGCACCATCTACAGTACTGGAAAAG
TTTGTAACCCAGATAATCCACAAGAATGCTTATTACTTGAACCAGGTTTGAATGAAATAATGGCAAACAG
TTTAGACTACAATGAGAGGCTCTGGGCTTGGGAAAGCTGGAGATCTGAGGTCGGCAAGCAGCTGAGGCCA
TTATATGAAGAGTATGTGGTCTTGAAAAATGAGATGGCAAGAGCAAATCATTATGAGGACTATGGGGATT
ATTGGAGAGGAGACTATGAAGTAAATGGGGTAGATGGCTATGACTACAGCCGCGGCCAGTTGATTGAAGA
TGTGGAACATACCTTTGAAGAGATTAAACCATTATATGAACATCTTCATGCCTATGTGAGGGCAAAGTTG
ATGAATGCCTATCCTTCCTATATCAGTCCAATTGGATGCCTCCCTGCTCATTTGCTTGGTGATATGTGGG
GTAGATTTTGGACAAATCTGTACTCTTTGACAGTTCCCTTTGGACAGAAACCAAACATAGATGTTACTGA
TGCAATGGTGGACCAGGCCTGGGATGCACAGAGAATATTCAAGGAGGCCGAGAAGTTCTTTGTATCTGTT
GGTCTTCCTAATATGACTCAAGGATTCTGGGAAAATTCCATGCTAACGGACCCAGGAAATGTTCAGAAAG
CAGTCTGCCATCCCACAGCTTGGGACCTGGGGAAGGGCGACTTCAGGATCCTTATGTGCACAAAGGTGAC
AATGGACGACTTCCTGACAGCTCATCATGAGATGGGGCATATCCAGTATGATATGGCATATGCTGCACAA
CCTTTTCTGCTAAGAAATGGAGCTAATGAAGGATTCCATGAAGCTGTTGGGGAAATCATGTCACTTTCTG
CAGCCACACCTAAGCATTTAAAATCCATTGGTCTTCTGTCACCCGATTTTCAAGAAGACAATGAAACAGA
AATAAACTTCCTGCTCAAACAAGCACTCACGATTGTTGGGACTCTGCCATTTACTTACATGTTAGAGAAG
TGGAGGTGGATGGTCTTTAAAGGGGAAATTCCCAAAGACCAGTGGATGAAAAAGTGGTGGGAGATGAAGC
GAGAGATAGTTGGGGTGGTGGAACCTGTGCCCCATGATGAAACATACTGTGACCCCGCATCTCTGTTCCA
TGTTTCTAATGATTACTCATTCATTCGATATTACACAAGGACCCTTTACCAATTCCAGTTTCAAGAAGCA
CTTTGTCAAGCAGCTAAACATGAAGGCCCTCTGCACAAATGTGACATCTCAAACTCTACAGAAGCTGGAC
AGAAACTGTTCAATATGCTGAGGCTTGGAAAATCAGAACCCTGGACCCTAGCATTGGAAAATGTTGTAGG
AGCAAAGAACATGAATGTAAGGCCACTGCTCAACTACTTTGAGCCCTTATTTACCTGGCTGAAAGACCAG
AACAAGAATTCTTTTGTGGGATGGAGTACCGACTGGAGTCCATATGCAGACCAAAGCATCAAAGTGAGGA
TAAGCCTAAAATCAGCTCTTGGAGATAAAGCATATGAATGGAACGACAATGAAATGTACCTGTTCCGATC
ATCTGTTGCATATGCTATGAGGCAGTACTTTTTAAAAGTAAAAAATCAGATGATTCTTTTTGGGGAGGAG
GATGTGCGAGTGGCTAATTTGAAACCAAGAATCTCCTTTAATTTCTTTGTCACTGCACCTAAAAATGTGT
CTGATATCATTCCTAGAACTGAAGTTGAAAAGGCCATCAGGATGTCCCGGAGCCGTATCAATGATGCTTT
CCGTCTGAATGACAACAGCCTAGAGTTTCTGGGGATACAGCCAACACTTGGACCTCCTAACCAGCCCCCT
GTTTCCATATGGCTGATTGTTTTTGGAGTTGTGATGGGAGTGATAGTGGTTGGCATTGTCATCCTGATCT
TCACTGGGATCAGAGATCGGAAGAAGAAAAATAAAGCAAGAAGTGGAGAAAATCCTTATGCCTCCATCGA
TATTAGCAAAGGAGAAAATAATCCAGGATTCCAAAACACTGATGATGTTCAGACCTCCTTTACGCGTACG
CGGCCGCTCGAGCAGAAACTCATCTCAGAAGAGGATCTGGCAGCAAATGATATCCTGGATTACAAGGATG
ACGACGATAAGGTTTAAAATTCGATATCAAGCTTATCGATAATCAACCTCTGGATTACAAAATTTGTGAA
AGATTGACTGGTATTCTTAACTATGTTGCTCCTTTTACGCTATGTGGATACGCTGCTTTAATGCCTTTGT
ATCATGCTATTGCTTCCCGTATGGCTTTCATTTTCTCCTCCTTGTATAAATCCTGGTTGCTGTCTCTTTA
TGAGGAGTTGTGGCCCGTTGTCAGGCAACGTGGCGTGGTGTGCACTGTGTTTGCTGACGCAACCCCCACT
GGTTGGGGCATTGCCACCACCTGTCAGCTCCTTTCCGGGACTTTCGCTTTCCCCCTCCCTATTGCCACGG
CGGAACTCATCGCCGCCTGCCTTGCCCGCTGCTGGACAGGGGCTCGGCTGTTGGGCACTGACAATTCCGT
GGTGTTGTCGGGGAAATCATCGTCCTTTCCTTGGCTGCTCGCCTATGTTGCCACCTGGATTCTGCGCGGG
ACGTCCTTCTGCTACGTCCCTTCGGCCCTCAATCCAGCGGACCTTCCTTCCCGCGGCCTGCTGCCGGCTC
TGCGGCCTCTTCCGCGTCTTCGCCTTCGCCCTCAGACGAGTCGGATCTCCCTTTGGGCCGCCTCCCCGCA
TCGATACCGAGCGCTGCTCGAGAGATCTACGGGTGGCATCCCTGTGACCCCTCCCCAGTGCCTCTCCTGG
CCCTGGAAGTTGCCACTCCAGTGCCCACCAGCCTTGTCCTAATAAAATTAAGTTGCATCATTTTGTCTGA
CTAGGTGTCCTTCTATAATATTATGGGGTGGAGGGGGGTGGTATGGAGCAAGGGGCAAGTTGGGAAGACA
ACCTGTAGGGCCTGCGGGGTCTATTGGGAACCAAGCTGGAGTGCAGTGGCACAATCTTGGCTCACTGCAA
TCTCCGCCTCCTGGGTTCAAGCGATTCTCCTGCCTCAGCCTCCCGAGTTGTTGGGATTCCAGGCATGCAT
GACCAGGCTCAGCTAATTTTTGTTTTTTTGGTAGAGACGGGGTTTCACCATATTGGCCAGGCTGGTCTCC
AACTCCTAATCTCAGGTGATCTACCCACCTTGGCCTCCCAAATTGCTGGGATTACAGGCGTGAACCACTG
CTCCCTTCCCTGTCCTTCTGATTTTGTAGGTAACCACGTGCGGACCGAGCGGCCGCAGGAACCCCTAGTG
ATGGAGTTGGCCACTCCCTCTCTGCGCGCTCGCTCGCTCACTGAGGCCGGGCGACCAAAGGTCGCCCGAC
GCCCGGGCTTTGCCCGGGCGGCCTCAGTGAGCGAGCGAGCGCGCAGCTGCCTGCAGGGGCGCCTGATGCG
GTATTTTCTCCTTACGCATCTGTGCGGTATTTCACACCGCATA
[95 nt withheld, positions 5294-5388]
T
[46 nt withheld, positions 5390-5435]
C
[141 nt withheld, positions 5437-5577]
CCTTTGACGTTGGAGTCCACGTTCTTT
[37 nt withheld, positions 5605-5641]
ACTCTATCTCGGGCTATTCTTTTGATTTATAAGGGATTTTGCCGATTTCGGTCTATTGGTTAAAAAATGA
GCTGATTTAACAAAAATTTAACGCGAATTTTAACAAAATATTAACGTTTACAATTTTATGGTGCACTCTC
AGTACAATCTGCTCTGATGCCGCATAGTTAAGCCAGCCCCGACACCCGCCAACACCCGCTGACGCGCCCT
GACGGGCTTGTCTGCTCCCGGCATCCGCTTACAGACAAGCTGTGACCGTCTCCGGGAGCTGCATGTGTCA
GAGGTTTTCACCGTCATCACCGAAACGCGCGAGACGAAAGGGCCTCGTGATACGCCTATTTTTATAGGTT
AATGTCATGATAATAATGGTTTCTTAGACGTCAGGTGGCACTTTTCGGGGAAATGTGCGCGGAACCCCTA
TTTGTTTATTTTTCTAAATACATTCAAATATGTATCCGCTCATGAGACAATAACCCTGATAAATGCTTCA
ATAATATTGAAAAAGGAAGAGTATGAGTATTCAACATTTCCGTGTCGCCCTTATTCCCTTTTTTGCGGCA
TTTTGCCTTCCTGTTTTTGCTCACCCAGAAACGCTGGTGAAAGTAAAAGATGCTGAAGATCAGTTGGGTG
CACGAGTGGGTTACATCGAACTGGATCTCAACAGCGGTAAGATCCTTGAGAGTTTTCGCCCCGAAGAACG
TTTTCCAATGATGAGCACTTTTAAAGTTCTGCTATGTGGCGCGGTATTATCCCGTATTGACGCCGGGCAA
GAGCAACTCGGTCGCCGCATACACTATTCTCAGAATGACTTGGTTGAGTACTCACCAGTCACAGAAAAGC
ATCTTACGGATGGCATGACAGTAAGAGAATTATGCAGTGCTGCCATAACCATGAGTGATAACACTGCGGC
CAACTTACTTCTGACAACGATCGGAGGACCGAAGGAGCTAACCGCTTTTTTGCACAACATGGGGGATCAT
GTAACTCGCCTTGATCGTTGGGAACCGGAGCTGAATGAAGCCATACCAAACGACGAGCGTGACACCACGA
TGCCTGTAGCAATGGCAACAACGTTGCGCAAACTATTAACTGGCGAACTACTTACTCTAGCTTCCCGGCA
ACAATTAATAGACTGGATGGAGGCGGATAAAGTTGCAGGACCACTTCTGCGCTCGGCCCTTCCGGCTGGC
TGGTTTATTGCTGATAAATCTGGAGCCGGTGAGCGTGGGTCTCGCGGTATCATTGCAGCACTGGGGCCAG
ATGGTAAGCCCTCCCGTATCGTAGTTATCTACACGACGGGGAGTCAGGCAACTATGGATGAACGAAATAG
ACAGATCGCTGAGATAGGTGCCTCACTGATTAAGCATTGGTAACTGTCAGACCAAGTTTACTCATATATA
CTTTAGATTGATTTAAAACTTCATTTTTAATTTAAAAGGATCTAGGTGAAGATCCTTTTTGATAATCTCA
TGACCAAAATCCCTTAACGTGAGTTTTCGTTCCACTGAGCGTCAGACCCCGTAGAAAAGATCAAAGGATC
TTCTTGAGATCCTTTTTTTCTGCGCGTAATCTGCTGCTTGCAAACAAAAAAACCACCGCTACCAGCGGTG
GTTTGTTTGCCGGATCAAGAGCTACCAACTCTTTTTCCGAAGGTAACTGGCTTCAGCAGAGCGCAGATAC
CAAATACTGTTCTTCTAGTGTAGCCGTAGTTAGGCCACCACTTCAAGAACTCTGTAGCACCGCCTACATA
CCTCGCTCTGCTAATCCTGTTACCAGTGGCTGCTGCCAGTGGCGATAAGTCGTGTCTTACCGGGTTGGAC
TCAAGACGATAGTTACCGGATAAGGCGCAGCGGTCGGGCTGAACGGGGGGTTCGTGCACACAGCCCAGCT
TGGAGCGAACGACCTACACCGAACTGAGATACCTACAGCGTGAGCTATGAGAAAGCGCCACGCTTCCCGA
AGGGAGAAAGGCGGACAGGTATCCGGTAAGCGGCAGGGTCGGAACAGGAGAGCGCACGAGGGAGCTTCCA
GGGGGAAACGCCTGGTATCTTTATAGTCCTGTCGGGTTTCGCCACCTCTGACTTGAGCGTCGATTTTTGT
GATGCTCGTCAGGGGGGCGGAGCCTATGGAAAAACGCCAGCAACGCGGCCTTTTTACGGTTCCTGGCCTT
TTGCTGGCCTTTTGCTCACATGT
